# Supplementary material for: Antisense transcription can induce expression memory via stable promoter repression
Source: bioRxiv preprint, doi:10.1101/2024.03.06.583761, version 1 (2024-03-07)
Supplement: Supplemental File 1 [file 583761_file02.zip › Suppl_File01_SP505_SP419.gb]

LOCUS       SP419                   9428 bp    DNA     circular UNA 01-MAR-2024
DEFINITION  lentiviral vector with landing pad.
ACCESSION   SP419
KEYWORDS    .
SOURCE      
  ORGANISM  .
FEATURES             Location/Qualifiers
     ligation        1..4
                     /label="Ligation"
     misc_feature    2
                     /Original_Bases="C"
                     /label="C"
                     /note="Geneious type: Editing History Replacement"
     misc_feature    59..80
                     /created_by="User"
                     /label="U3PPT"
     misc_feature    59..74
                     /created_by="User"
                     /label="cPPT"
     misc_feature    114..147
                     /created_by="User"
                     /Transferred_From="bluescriptXist_loxHygro_12X(for)_xist"
                     /Transferred_Similarity="100.00%"
                     /label="LoxP; loxP"
     misc_feature    complement(139..160)
                     /Sequence="GACCAGCTAGCCGATAACTTCG"
                     /Hairpin_Tm="47.6"
                     /Tm="60.9"
                     /Self_Dimer_Tm="None"
                     /%GC="54.5"
                     /modified_by="User"
                     /label="LR80/pEGIF_NheI rev"
                     /note="Geneious type: primer_bind_reverse"
     ltr             173..352
                     /vntifkey=19
                     /ApEinfo_fwdcolor="pink"
                     /ApEinfo_revcolor="pink"
                     /ApEinfo_graphicformat="arrow_data {{0 1 2 0 0 -1} {} 0}
                     width 5 offset 0"
                     /X-Transferred_From="302; Digestion of 302 - Fragment 3;
                     Digestion of KRAB-dCas9 Gilbert - Fragment 3; Digestion of
                     lentiGuide-Puro - Fragment 2; KRAB-dCas9 Gilbert;
                     dCas9-KRAB Gilbert; lentiCas9-Blast; lentiGuide-Puro;
                     lentiGuide-Puro Dusp1 guide 1; lentiGuide-Puro Fgfr2 guide
                     1; lentiGuide-Puro Spry4 guide 1; pEGIP;
                     pHR-SFFV-KRAB-dCas9-P2A-mCherry; pLenti-Hygrp;
                     pLentiGuide-puro BsmBI digested; pSLIK Hygro;
                     pl-SIN-PGK-EiP"
                     /X-Transferred_Similarity="100.00%"
                     /Transferred_From=" lentiCas9-Blast, 302,
                     pHR-SFFV-KRAB-dCas9-P2A-mCherry"
                     /Transferred_Similarity="100.00%"
                     /label="HIV\LTR"
     polya_signal    381..608
                     /note="BGH polyadenylation sequence"
                     /X-Transferred_From="lentiCas9-Blast; pDN-D2irC6kwh;
                     pDN-D2irTN6kwh; pDN-D2irTNG4kwh;
                     pcDNA4/HisMaxÃƒÆ’Ã†â€™Ãƒâ€ Ã¢â‚¬â„¢ÃƒÆ’Ã¢â‚¬Â ÃƒÂ¢Ã¢â€šÂ¬Ã
                     ¢â€žÂ¢ÃƒÆ’Ã†â€™ÃƒÂ¢Ã¢â€šÂ¬Ã‚Â ÃƒÆ’Ã‚Â¢ÃƒÂ¢Ã¢â‚¬Å¡Ã‚Â¬ÃƒÂ¢Ã
                     ¢â‚¬Å¾Ã‚Â¢ÃƒÆ’Ã†â€™Ãƒâ€ Ã¢â‚¬â„¢ÃƒÆ’Ã‚Â¢ÃƒÂ¢Ã¢â‚¬Å¡Ã‚Â¬Ãƒâ
                     €šÃ‚Â ÃƒÆ’Ã†â€™Ãƒâ€šÃ‚Â¢ÃƒÆ’Ã‚Â¢ÃƒÂ¢Ã¢â€šÂ¬Ã…Â¡Ãƒâ€šÃ‚Â¬Ãƒ
                     Æ’Ã‚Â¢ÃƒÂ¢Ã¢â€šÂ¬Ã…Â¾Ãƒâ€šÃ‚Â¢ÃƒÆ’Ã†â€™Ãƒâ€ Ã¢â‚¬â„¢ÃƒÆ’Ã¢
                     â‚¬Â ÃƒÂ¢Ã¢â€šÂ¬Ã¢â€žÂ¢ÃƒÆ’Ã†â€™ÃƒÂ¢Ã¢â€šÂ¬Ã…Â¡ÃƒÆ’Ã¢â‚¬Å¡
                     Ãƒâ€šÃ‚Â¢ÃƒÆ’Ã†â€™Ãƒâ€ Ã¢â‚¬â„¢ÃƒÆ’Ã¢â‚¬Å¡Ãƒâ€šÃ‚Â¢ÃƒÆ’Ã†â
                     €™Ãƒâ€šÃ‚Â¢ÃƒÆ’Ã‚Â¢ÃƒÂ¢Ã¢â€šÂ¬Ã…Â¡Ãƒâ€šÃ‚Â¬ÃƒÆ’Ã¢â‚¬Â¦Ãƒâ€
                     šÃ‚Â¡ÃƒÆ’Ã†â€™ÃƒÂ¢Ã¢â€šÂ¬Ã…Â¡ÃƒÆ’Ã¢â‚¬Å¡Ãƒâ€šÃ‚Â¬ÃƒÆ’Ã†â€™
                     Ãƒâ€ Ã¢â‚¬â„¢ÃƒÆ’Ã‚Â¢ÃƒÂ¢Ã¢â‚¬Å¡Ã‚Â¬Ãƒâ€šÃ‚Â¦ÃƒÆ’Ã†â€™ÃƒÂ¢
                     Ã¢â€šÂ¬Ã…Â¡ÃƒÆ’Ã¢â‚¬Å¡Ãƒâ€šÃ‚Â¡ÃƒÆ’Ã†â€™Ãƒâ€ Ã¢â‚¬â„¢ÃƒÆ’Ã
                     ¢â‚¬Â ÃƒÂ¢Ã¢â€šÂ¬Ã¢â€žÂ¢ÃƒÆ’Ã†â€™ÃƒÂ¢Ã¢â€šÂ¬Ã‚Â ÃƒÆ’Ã‚Â¢Ãƒ
                     Â¢Ã¢â‚¬Å¡Ã‚Â¬ÃƒÂ¢Ã¢â‚¬Å¾Ã‚Â¢ÃƒÆ’Ã†â€™Ãƒâ€ Ã¢â‚¬â„¢ÃƒÆ’Ã¢â‚
                     ¬Å¡Ãƒâ€šÃ‚Â¢ÃƒÆ’Ã†â€™Ãƒâ€šÃ‚Â¢ÃƒÆ’Ã‚Â¢ÃƒÂ¢Ã¢â‚¬Å¡Ã‚Â¬Ãƒâ€¦
                     Ã‚Â¡ÃƒÆ’Ã¢â‚¬Å¡Ãƒâ€šÃ‚Â¬ÃƒÆ’Ã†â€™ÃƒÂ¢Ã¢â€šÂ¬Ã‚Â¦ÃƒÆ’Ã¢â‚¬Å
                     ¡Ãƒâ€šÃ‚Â¡ÃƒÆ’Ã†â€™Ãƒâ€ Ã¢â‚¬â„¢ÃƒÆ’Ã¢â‚¬Â ÃƒÂ¢Ã¢â€šÂ¬Ã¢â€
                     žÂ¢ÃƒÆ’Ã†â€™Ãƒâ€šÃ‚Â¢ÃƒÆ’Ã‚Â¢ÃƒÂ¢Ã¢â€šÂ¬Ã…Â¡Ãƒâ€šÃ‚Â¬ÃƒÆ’Ã
                     ¢â‚¬Â¦Ãƒâ€šÃ‚Â¡ÃƒÆ’Ã†â€™Ãƒâ€ Ã¢â‚¬â„¢ÃƒÆ’Ã‚Â¢ÃƒÂ¢Ã¢â‚¬Å¡Ã‚
                     Â¬Ãƒâ€¦Ã‚Â¡ÃƒÆ’Ã†â€™ÃƒÂ¢Ã¢â€šÂ¬Ã…Â¡ÃƒÆ’Ã¢â‚¬Å¡Ãƒâ€šÃ‚Â©-TO
                     PO/lacZ:"
                     /X-Transferred_Similarity="100.00%"
                     /Transferred_From=" lentiCas9-Blast, pDN-D2irC6kwh,
                     pDN-D2irTNG4kwh"
                     /Transferred_Similarity="100.00%"
                     /label="BGH polyadenylation sequence polyA signal"
     rep_origin      654..1082
                     /invitrogen="""250000; ""2500000"
                     /note="f1 origin"
                     /X-Transferred_From="lentiCas9-Blast; pDN-D2irC6kwh;
                     pDN-D2irTN6kwh; pDN-D2irTNG4kwh; pLenti-GFP-Hygro;
                     pcDNA-DEST40; pcDNA-DEST47; pcDNA-DEST53;
                     pcDNA3.1/nV5-DEST;
                     pcDNA4/HisMaxÃƒÆ’Ã†â€™Ãƒâ€ Ã¢â‚¬â„¢ÃƒÆ’Ã¢â‚¬Â ÃƒÂ¢Ã¢â€šÂ¬Ã
                     ¢â€žÂ¢ÃƒÆ’Ã†â€™ÃƒÂ¢Ã¢â€šÂ¬Ã‚Â ÃƒÆ’Ã‚Â¢ÃƒÂ¢Ã¢â‚¬Å¡Ã‚Â¬ÃƒÂ¢Ã
                     ¢â‚¬Å¾Ã‚Â¢ÃƒÆ’Ã†â€™Ãƒâ€ Ã¢â‚¬â„¢ÃƒÆ’Ã‚Â¢ÃƒÂ¢Ã¢â‚¬Å¡Ã‚Â¬Ãƒâ
                     €šÃ‚Â ÃƒÆ’Ã†â€™Ãƒâ€šÃ‚Â¢ÃƒÆ’Ã‚Â¢ÃƒÂ¢Ã¢â€šÂ¬Ã…Â¡Ãƒâ€šÃ‚Â¬Ãƒ
                     Æ’Ã‚Â¢ÃƒÂ¢Ã¢â€šÂ¬Ã…Â¾Ãƒâ€šÃ‚Â¢ÃƒÆ’Ã†â€™Ãƒâ€ Ã¢â‚¬â„¢ÃƒÆ’Ã¢
                     â‚¬Â ÃƒÂ¢Ã¢â€šÂ¬Ã¢â€žÂ¢ÃƒÆ’Ã†â€™ÃƒÂ¢Ã¢â€šÂ¬Ã…Â¡ÃƒÆ’Ã¢â‚¬Å¡
                     Ãƒâ€šÃ‚Â¢ÃƒÆ’Ã†â€™Ãƒâ€ Ã¢â‚¬â„¢ÃƒÆ’Ã¢â‚¬Å¡Ãƒâ€šÃ‚Â¢ÃƒÆ’Ã†â
                     €™Ãƒâ€šÃ‚Â¢ÃƒÆ’Ã‚Â¢ÃƒÂ¢Ã¢â€šÂ¬Ã…Â¡Ãƒâ€šÃ‚Â¬ÃƒÆ’Ã¢â‚¬Â¦Ãƒâ€
                     šÃ‚Â¡ÃƒÆ’Ã†â€™ÃƒÂ¢Ã¢â€šÂ¬Ã…Â¡ÃƒÆ’Ã¢â‚¬Å¡Ãƒâ€šÃ‚Â¬ÃƒÆ’Ã†â€™
                     Ãƒâ€ Ã¢â‚¬â„¢ÃƒÆ’Ã‚Â¢ÃƒÂ¢Ã¢â‚¬Å¡Ã‚Â¬Ãƒâ€šÃ‚Â¦ÃƒÆ’Ã†â€™ÃƒÂ¢
                     Ã¢â€šÂ¬Ã…Â¡ÃƒÆ’Ã¢â‚¬Å¡Ãƒâ€šÃ‚Â¡ÃƒÆ’Ã†â€™Ãƒâ€ Ã¢â‚¬â„¢ÃƒÆ’Ã
                     ¢â‚¬Â ÃƒÂ¢Ã¢â€šÂ¬Ã¢â€žÂ¢ÃƒÆ’Ã†â€™ÃƒÂ¢Ã¢â€šÂ¬Ã‚Â ÃƒÆ’Ã‚Â¢Ãƒ
                     Â¢Ã¢â‚¬Å¡Ã‚Â¬ÃƒÂ¢Ã¢â‚¬Å¾Ã‚Â¢ÃƒÆ’Ã†â€™Ãƒâ€ Ã¢â‚¬â„¢ÃƒÆ’Ã¢â‚
                     ¬Å¡Ãƒâ€šÃ‚Â¢ÃƒÆ’Ã†â€™Ãƒâ€šÃ‚Â¢ÃƒÆ’Ã‚Â¢ÃƒÂ¢Ã¢â‚¬Å¡Ã‚Â¬Ãƒâ€¦
                     Ã‚Â¡ÃƒÆ’Ã¢â‚¬Å¡Ãƒâ€šÃ‚Â¬ÃƒÆ’Ã†â€™ÃƒÂ¢Ã¢â€šÂ¬Ã‚Â¦ÃƒÆ’Ã¢â‚¬Å
                     ¡Ãƒâ€šÃ‚Â¡ÃƒÆ’Ã†â€™Ãƒâ€ Ã¢â‚¬â„¢ÃƒÆ’Ã¢â‚¬Â ÃƒÂ¢Ã¢â€šÂ¬Ã¢â€
                     žÂ¢ÃƒÆ’Ã†â€™Ãƒâ€šÃ‚Â¢ÃƒÆ’Ã‚Â¢ÃƒÂ¢Ã¢â€šÂ¬Ã…Â¡Ãƒâ€šÃ‚Â¬ÃƒÆ’Ã
                     ¢â‚¬Â¦Ãƒâ€šÃ‚Â¡ÃƒÆ’Ã†â€™Ãƒâ€ Ã¢â‚¬â„¢ÃƒÆ’Ã‚Â¢ÃƒÂ¢Ã¢â‚¬Å¡Ã‚
                     Â¬Ãƒâ€¦Ã‚Â¡ÃƒÆ’Ã†â€™ÃƒÂ¢Ã¢â€šÂ¬Ã…Â¡ÃƒÆ’Ã¢â‚¬Å¡Ãƒâ€šÃ‚Â©-TO
                     PO/lacZ:; pcDNA6.2v5PL-DEST"
                     /X-Transferred_Similarity="100.00%"
                     /Transferred_From=" lentiCas9-Blast, pDN-D2irC6kwh,
                     pDN-D2irTNG4kwh"
                     /Transferred_Similarity="100.00%"
                     /label="f1 origin; f1 origin rep origin"
     misc_feature    1087..1456
                     /invitrogen="""2290000"
                     /X-Transferred_From="lentiCas9-Blast; pDN-D2irC6kwh;
                     pDN-D2irTN6kwh; pDN-D2irTNG4kwh; pcDNA-DEST40;
                     pcDNA-DEST47; pcDNA-DEST53; pcDNA3.1/nV5-DEST;
                     pcDNA3.2/V5-DEST; pcDNA3.2/V5-GW/D-TOPO; pcDNA6.2/V5-DEST;
                     pcDNA6.2/V5-GW/D-TOPO"
                     /X-Transferred_Similarity="100.00%"
                     /Transferred_From=" lentiCas9-Blast, pDN-D2irC6kwh,
                     pDN-D2irTNG4kwh"
                     /Transferred_Similarity="100.00%"
                     /label="SV40 early promoter"
                     /note="Geneious type: promoter uukaryotic"
     promoter        1471..1538
                     /Imported_from="<a
                     href=""http://wishart.biology.ualberta.ca/PlasMapper"">Pla
                     sMapper</a>"
                     /X-Transferred_From="EM7 prom"
                     /X-Transferred_Similarity="100.00%"
                     /Transferred_From="pDN-D2irTNG4kwh"
                     /Transferred_Similarity="100.00%"
                     /label="EM7 prom"
     cds             1539..1913
                     /note="bleomycin resistance protein"
                     /X-Transferred_From="pR6K-eGFP-IRES-neo"
                     /X-Transferred_Similarity="100.00%"
                     /Transferred_From=" lentiCas9-Blast, pR6K-eGFP-IRES-neo"
                     /Transferred_Similarity="100.00%"
                     /label="zeocinR"
     region          1892..1912
                     /Transferred_From="pR6K-eGFP-IRES-neo"
                     /Transferred_Similarity="100.00%"
                     /label="zeo-end seq"
     polya_signal    2043..2173
                     /note="SV40 polyA"
                     /X-Transferred_From="lentiCas9-Blast; lentiGuide-Puro
                     (modified); pDN-D2irC6kwh; pLenti PGK GFP Puro; pLenti PGK
                     Neo DEST"
                     /X-Transferred_Similarity="100.00%"
                     /Transferred_From=" lentiCas9-Blast, pDN-D2irC6kwh, pLenti
                     PGK GFP Puro"
                     /Transferred_Similarity="100.00%"
                     /label="SV40 polyA polyA signal"
     misc_feature    2228..2255
                     /note="lac operator"
                     /X-Transferred_From="CVPGEMLUC; lentiCas9-Blast;
                     pDN-D2irTNG4kwh"
                     /X-Transferred_Similarity="100.00%"
                     /Transferred_From=" lentiCas9-Blast, pDN-D2irC6kwh,
                     pDN-D2irTNG4kwh"
                     /Transferred_Similarity="100.00%"
                     /label="lac operator"
     rep_origin      2555..3278
                     /created_by="User"
                     /X-Transferred_From="pBROAD3-EGFP_noStop (modified);
                     pBROAD3-GFP-FRA-NLS; pBROAD3-GFP-FRA-NLS-Puro;
                     pBROAD3-MS2BP-EGFP; pBROAD3-eGFP wo MS2BP;
                     pBROAD3-mKate2_Stop?; pBroad-Gata3; pBroad-IRES-GFP"
                     /X-Transferred_Similarity="100.00%"
                     /Transferred_From=" lentiCas9-Blast, pBROAD3-EGFP_noStop
                     (modified), pBROAD3-GFP-FRA-NLS, pBROAD3-GFP-FRA-NLS-Puro,
                     pBROAD3-MS2BP-EGFP, pBROAD3-eGFP wo MS2BP,
                     pBROAD3-mKate2_Stop?, pBroad-IRES-GFP"
                     /Transferred_Similarity="100.00%"
                     /label="pMB1-Ori"
     misc_rna        3057..3164
                     /note="RNAI transcript"
                     /X-Transferred_From="pBR322;
                     pHR-SFFV-KRAB-dCas9-P2A-mCherry; pNEB193; pNEB205A;
                     pNEB206A; pUC19"
                     /X-Transferred_Similarity="100.00%"
                     /Transferred_From=" lentiCas9-Blast,
                     pHR-SFFV-KRAB-dCas9-P2A-mCherry"
                     /Transferred_Similarity="100.00%"
                     /label="RNAI transcript"
     cds             complement(3374..4234)
                     /gene="amp; bla"
                     /codon_start=1
                     /transl_table=11
                     /product="ampicillin resistance protein; beta-lactamase"
                     /protein_id="BAF36708.1"
                     /db_xref="GI:117939119"
                     /Transferred_Translation="MSIQHFRVALIPFFAAFCLPVFAHPETLVKVK
                     DAEDQLGARVGYIELDLNSGKILESFRPEERFPMMSTFKVLLCGAVLSRIDAGQEQLG
                     RRIHYSQNDLVEYSPVTEKHLTDGMTVRELCSAAITMSDNTAANLLLTTIGGPKELTA
                     FLHNMGDHVTRLDRWEPELNEAIPNDERDTTMPVAMATTLRKLLTGELLTLASRQQLI
                     DWMEADKVAGPLLRSALPAGWFIADKSGAGERGSRGIIAALGPDGKPSRIVVIYTTGS
                     QATMDERNRQIAEIGAS LIKHW;
                     MSIQHFRVALIPFFAAFCLPVFAHPETLVKVKDAEDQLGARVGYIELDLNSGKILESF
                     RPEERFPMMSTFKVLLCGAVLSRIDAGQEQLGRRIHYSQNDLVEYSPVTEKHLTDGMT
                     VRELCSAAITMSDNTAANLLLTTIGGPKELTAFLHNMGDHVTRLDRWEPELNEAIPND
                     ERDTTMPVAMATTLRKLLTGELLTLASRQQLIDWMEADKVAGPLLRSALPAGWFIADK
                     SGAGERGSRGIIAALGPDGKPSRIVVIYTTGSQATMDERNRQIAEIGASLIKHW"
                     /X-Transferred_From="302; AB281497; Fire_reporter;
                     pCAGG-L/eGFP; pCAGGS-Li"
                     /X-Transferred_Similarity="100.00%"
                     /note="AmpR; This feature has 2 segments:  1: 4470 .. 5261
                     / #ccffcc 2: 5262 .. 5330 / #ccffcc / signal sequence
                     Cleavage site after base 5261; confers resistance to
                     ampicillin, carbenicillin, and related antibiotics"
                     /ApEinfo_fwdcolor="#e1e100; pink"
                     /ApEinfo_revcolor="#e8e800; pink"
                     /ApEinfo_graphicformat="arrow_data {{0 1 2 0 0 -1} {} 0}
                     width 5 offset 0"
                     /vntifkey=4
                     /X-Transferred_Translation="MSIQHFRVALIPFFAAFCLPVFAHPETLVK
                     VKDAEDQLGARVGYIELDLNSGKILESFRPEERFPMMSTFKVLLCGAVLSRIDAGQEQ
                     LGRRIHYSQNDLVEYSPVTEKHLTDGMTVRELCSAAITMSDNTAANLLLTTIGGPKEL
                     TAFLHNMGDHVTRLDRWEPELNEAIPNDERDTTMPVAMATTLRKLLTGELLTLASRQQ
                     LIDWMEADKVAGPLLRSALPAGWFIADKSGAGERGSRGIIAALGPDGKPSRIVVIYTT
                     GSQATMDERNRQIAEIGAS LIKHW;
                     MSIQHFRVALIPFFAAFCLPVFAHPETLVKVKDAEDQLGARVGYIELDLNSGKILESF
                     RPEERFPMMSTFKVLLCGAVLSRIDAGQEQLGRRIHYSQNDLVEYSPVTEKHLTDGMT
                     VRELCSAAITMSDNTAANLLLTTIGGPKELTAFLHNMGDHVTRLDRWEPELNEAIPND
                     ERDTTMPVAMATTLRKLLTGELLTLASRQQLIDWMEADKVAGPLLRSALPAGWFIADK
                     SGAGERGSRGIIAALGPDGKPSRIVVIYTTGSQATMDERNRQIAEIGASLIKHW"
                     /Transferred_From=" lentiCas9-Blast, 302, Fire_reporter,
                     pCAGG-L/eGFP, pCAGGS-Li"
                     /Transferred_Similarity="100.00%"
                     /label="AmpR; AmpR; amp CDS; bla CDS; amp CDS; bla CDS"
     promoter        complement(4235..4339)
                     /gene="bla"
                     /note="AmpR promoter; color: #ffffff; direction: LEFT"
                     /ApEinfo_fwdcolor="pink"
                     /ApEinfo_revcolor="pink"
                     /ApEinfo_graphicformat="arrow_data {{0 1 2 0 0 -1} {} 0}
                     width 5 offset 0"
                     /X-Transferred_From="Digestion of Fire_reporter_ba
                     (modified) - Fragment 2; Digestion of Fire_reporter_ba
                     (modified) by BsrGI - Fragment 2; Digestion of KRAB-dCas9
                     Gilbert - Fragment 3; Digestion of lentiGuide-Puro -
                     Fragment 1; Digestion of lentiGuide-Puro - Fragment 2;
                     Fire_reporter_ba (modified); KRAB-dCas9 Gilbert;
                     dCas9-KRAB Gilbert; lentiCas9-Blast; lentiGuide-Puro;
                     lentiGuide-Puro Dusp1 guide 1; lentiGuide-Puro Fgfr2 guide
                     1; lentiGuide-Puro Spry4 guide 1; pEGIP; pLenti-Hygrp;
                     pLentiGuide-puro BsmBI digested; pSLIK Hygro; pcDNA3.1
                     Hygro(-); pl-SIN-PGK-EiP"
                     /X-Transferred_Similarity="100.00%"
                     /Transferred_From="Fire_reporter,
                     pHR-SFFV-KRAB-dCas9-P2A-mCherry"
                     /Transferred_Similarity="100.00%"
                     /label="bla promoter"
     ltr             5203..5382
                     /vntifkey=19
                     /ApEinfo_fwdcolor="pink"
                     /ApEinfo_revcolor="pink"
                     /ApEinfo_graphicformat="arrow_data {{0 1 2 0 0 -1} {} 0}
                     width 5 offset 0"
                     /X-Transferred_From="302; Digestion of 302 - Fragment 3;
                     Digestion of KRAB-dCas9 Gilbert - Fragment 3; Digestion of
                     lentiGuide-Puro - Fragment 2; KRAB-dCas9 Gilbert;
                     dCas9-KRAB Gilbert; lentiCas9-Blast; lentiGuide-Puro;
                     lentiGuide-Puro Dusp1 guide 1; lentiGuide-Puro Fgfr2 guide
                     1; lentiGuide-Puro Spry4 guide 1; pEGIP;
                     pHR-SFFV-KRAB-dCas9-P2A-mCherry; pLenti-Hygrp;
                     pLentiGuide-puro BsmBI digested; pSLIK Hygro;
                     pl-SIN-PGK-EiP"
                     /X-Transferred_Similarity="100.00%"
                     /Transferred_From=" lentiCas9-Blast, 302,
                     pHR-SFFV-KRAB-dCas9-P2A-mCherry"
                     /Transferred_Similarity="100.00%"
                     /label="HIV\LTR"
     misc_feature    5434..5571
                     /note="psi"
                     /X-Transferred_From="Digestion of KRAB-dCas9 Gilbert -
                     Fragment 3; Digestion of lentiGuide-Puro - Fragment 2;
                     Digestion of lentiGuide-Puro - Fragment 3; KRAB-dCas9
                     Gilbert; backup of lenti-EF1a-KRAB-dCAS9; dCas9-KRAB
                     Gilbert; lenti-EF1a-KRAB-dCAS9; lenti-EF1a-KRAB-dCas9;
                     lenti-EF1a-dCAS9 wo VP64; lenti-EF1a-dCAS9-VP64;
                     lenti-EF1a-dCAS9-VP64_ (modified); lenti-EF1a-dCAS9-VP64_
                     (modified) Copy; lentiCas9-Blast; lentiGuide-Puro;
                     lentiGuide-Puro (modified); lentiGuide-Puro Dusp1 guide 1;
                     lentiGuide-Puro Fgfr2 guide 1; lentiGuide-Puro Spry4 guide
                     1; pEGIP; pHR-SFFV-KRAB-dCas9-P2A-mCherry; pLenti PGK GFP
                     Puro; pLenti-Hygrp; pLentiGuide-puro BsmBI digested; pSLIK
                     Hygro"
                     /X-Transferred_Similarity="100.00%"
                     /ApEinfo_revcolor="#d59687"
                     /ApEinfo_fwdcolor="#d59687"
                     /Transferred_From=" lentiCas9-Blast,
                     lenti-EF1a-KRAB-dCas9, lenti-EF1a-dCAS9 wo VP64,
                     lenti-EF1a-dCAS9-VP64, pHR-SFFV-KRAB-dCas9-P2A-mCherry,
                     pLenti PGK GFP Puro"
                     /Transferred_Similarity="100.00%"
                     /label="Psi; Psi; psi; psi"
     misc_feature    5493..5537
                     /SerialCloner_Color="&hFFA500"
                     /SerialCloner_Show="True"
                     /SerialCloner_Protect="False"
                     /SerialCloner_Arrow="True"
                     /vntifkey=21
                     /ApEinfo_fwdcolor="pink"
                     /ApEinfo_revcolor="pink"
                     /ApEinfo_graphicformat="arrow_data {{0 1 2 0 0 -1} {} 0}
                     width 5 offset 0"
                     /X-Transferred_From="Digestion of KRAB-dCas9 Gilbert -
                     Fragment 3; Digestion of L21C-Rosa26-GFP-FRA-NLS -
                     Fragment 4; Digestion of New_DNA; Digestion of New_DNA -
                     Fragment 1; KRAB-dCas9 Gilbert; L21C-Rosa26-GFP-FRA-NLS;
                     New_DNA; backup of L21C-Rosa26-GFP-FRA-NLS; dCas9-KRAB
                     Gilbert; lentiCas9-Blast; pEGIP; pLenti-Hygrp; pSLIK
                     Hygro; pl-SIN-PGK-EiP"
                     /X-Transferred_Similarity="100.00%"
                     /Transferred_From="pHR-SFFV-KRAB-dCas9-P2A-mCherry"
                     /Transferred_Similarity="100.00%"
                     /label="HIV-1\psi\pack"
     misc_feature    5538..>5839
                     /vntifkey=21
                     /ApEinfo_fwdcolor="#ff0080"
                     /ApEinfo_revcolor="#ff8080"
                     /ApEinfo_graphicformat="arrow_data {{0 1 2 0 0 -1} {} 0}
                     width 5 offset 0"
                     /X-Transferred_From="Digestion of lentiGuide-Puro -
                     Fragment 3; pHR-SFFV-KRAB-dCas9-P2A-mCherry"
                     /X-Transferred_Similarity="100.00%"
                     /Transferred_From=" lentiCas9-Blast,
                     pHR-SFFV-KRAB-dCas9-P2A-mCherry"
                     /Transferred_Similarity="100.00%"
                     /label="Gag"
     misc_feature    <5836..5890
                     /vntifkey=21
                     /ApEinfo_fwdcolor="#ff0080"
                     /ApEinfo_revcolor="#ff8080"
                     /ApEinfo_graphicformat="arrow_data {{0 1 2 0 0 -1} {} 0}
                     width 5 offset 0"
                     /X-Transferred_From="Digestion of lentiGuide-Puro -
                     Fragment 4; pHR-SFFV-KRAB-dCas9-P2A-mCherry"
                     /X-Transferred_Similarity="100.00%"
                     /Transferred_From=" lentiCas9-Blast,
                     pHR-SFFV-KRAB-dCas9-P2A-mCherry"
                     /Transferred_Similarity="100.00%"
                     /label="Gag"
     misc_feature    6807..6924
                     /ApEinfo_revcolor="#ffef86"
                     /ApEinfo_fwdcolor="#ffef86"
                     /X-Transferred_From="Digestion of KRAB-dCas9 Gilbert -
                     Fragment 3; Digestion of lentiGuide-Puro - Fragment 2;
                     Digestion of lentiGuide-Puro - Fragment 8; KRAB-dCas9
                     Gilbert; backup of lenti-EF1a-KRAB-dCAS9; dCas9-KRAB
                     Gilbert; lenti-EF1a-KRAB-dCAS9; lenti-EF1a-KRAB-dCas9;
                     lenti-EF1a-dCAS9 wo VP64; lenti-EF1a-dCAS9-VP64;
                     lenti-EF1a-dCAS9-VP64_ (modified); lenti-EF1a-dCAS9-VP64_
                     (modified) Copy; lentiCas9-Blast; lentiGuide-Puro;
                     lentiGuide-Puro Dusp1 guide 1; lentiGuide-Puro Fgfr2 guide
                     1; lentiGuide-Puro Spry4 guide 1; pEGIP;
                     pHR-SFFV-KRAB-dCas9-P2A-mCherry; pLenti-Hygrp;
                     pLentiGuide-puro BsmBI digested; pSLIK Hygro;
                     pl-SIN-PGK-EiP"
                     /X-Transferred_Similarity="100.00%"
                     /Transferred_From=" lentiCas9-Blast,
                     lenti-EF1a-KRAB-dCas9, lenti-EF1a-dCAS9 wo VP64,
                     lenti-EF1a-dCAS9-VP64, pHR-SFFV-KRAB-dCas9-P2A-mCherry"
                     /Transferred_Similarity="100.00%"
                     /label="cPPT"
     promoter        7057..8240
                     /created_by="User"
                     /label="EF1a"
     primer_bind     8257..8276
                     /created_by="User"
                     /Transferred_From="pSuper_puro"
                     /Transferred_Similarity="100.00%"
                     /label="T7"
     misc_feature    <8327..8331
                     /Original_Bases
                     /label
                     /note="Geneious type: Editing History Insertion"
     ligation        8327..8330
                     /label="Ligation"
     misc_feature    8335..8384
                     /created_by="User"
                     /X-Transferred_From="Digestion of MTK0_057_-_BxBI_LP_on_h
                     - Fragment 1; Digestion of MTK0_057_-_BxBI_LP_on_h -
                     Fragment 2; Digestion of MTK0_057_-_BxBI_LP_on_h -
                     Fragment 3; LP_wo_fluorescence_1; LP_wo_fluorescence_3;
                     MTK0_057_-_BxBI_LP_on_h; Target_locus_with_integration;
                     pUC19_Chr1_Ho_LP_Hygro; pUC19_Chr1_Ho_LP_Hygro extraction;
                     pUC19_Chr1_Ho_LP_Hygro_NR2"
                     /X-Transferred_Similarity="100.00%"
                     /Transferred_From="pUC19_Chr1_Ho_LP_Hygro_NR3"
                     /Transferred_Similarity="100.00%"
                     /label="attP site (?)"
     cds             8392..9414
                     /ApEinfo_revcolor="#9eafd2"
                     /ApEinfo_fwdcolor="#9eafd2"
                     /X-Transferred_From="Digestion of MTK0_057_-_BxBI_LP_on_h
                     - Fragment 2; LP_wo_fluorescence_1; LP_wo_fluorescence_3;
                     MTK0_057_-_BxBI_LP_on_h; Target_locus_with_integration;
                     pUC19_Chr1_Ho_LP_Hygro; pUC19_Chr1_Ho_LP_Hygro extraction"
                     /X-Transferred_Similarity="100.00%"
                     /Transferred_From="pUC19_Chr1_Ho_LP_Hygro_NR3"
                     /Transferred_Similarity="100.00%"
                     /label="HPH (Hygromycin Phosphotransferase)"
     misc_feature    9427..>4
                     /Original_Bases
                     /label
                     /note="Geneious type: Editing History Insertion"
ORIGIN      
        1 cgcgccccac gacccgcagc gcccgaccga aaggagcgca cgaccccatg catcgaacaa
       61 aagaaaaggg gggactggaa gggctaattc actcccaacg aagacaagat atcataactt
      121 cgtatagcat acattatacg aagttatcgg ctagctggtc cggactgtac tgggtctctc
      181 tggttagacc agatctgagc ctgggagctc tctggctaac tagggaaccc actgcttaag
      241 cctcaataaa gcttgccttg agtgcttcaa gtagtgtgtg cccgtctgtt gtgtgactct
      301 ggtaactaga gatccctcag acccttttag tcagtgtgga aaatctctag cagggcccgt
      361 ttaaacccgc tgatcagcct cgactgtgcc ttctagttgc cagccatctg ttgtttgccc
      421 ctcccccgtg ccttccttga ccctggaagg tgccactccc actgtccttt cctaataaaa
      481 tgaggaaatt gcatcgcatt gtctgagtag gtgtcattct attctggggg gtggggtggg
      541 gcaggacagc aagggggagg attgggaaga caatagcagg catgctgggg atgcggtggg
      601 ctctatggct tctgaggcgg aaagaaccag ctggggctct agggggtatc cccnnnnnnn
      661 nnnnnnnnnn nnnnnnnnnn nnnnnnnnnn nnnnnnnnnn nnnnnnnnnn nnnnnnnnnn
      721 nnnnnnnnnn nnnnnnnnnn nnnnnnnnnn nnnnnnnnnn nnnnnnnnnn nnnnnnncnn
      781 nnnnnnnnnn nnnnnnnnnn nnnnnnnnnn nnnnnnnnnn nnnnnnnnnn nnnnnnnnnn
      841 nnnnnnnnnn nnnnnnnnnn nnnnnnnnna nnnnnnnnnn nnnnnnnnnn nnnnnnnnnn
      901 nnnnnnnnnn nnnnnnnnnc ctttgacgtt ggagtccacg ttctttaata gtggactctt
      961 gttccaaact ggaacaacac tcaaccctat ctcggtctat tcttttgatt tataagggat
     1021 tttgccgatt tcggcctatt ggttaaaaaa tgagctgatt taacaaaaat ttaacgcgaa
     1081 ttaattctgt ggaatgtgtg tcagttaggg tgtggaaagt ccccaggctc cccagcaggc
     1141 agaagtatgc aaagcatgca tctcaattag tcagcaacca ggtgtggaaa gtccccaggc
     1201 tccccagcag gcagaagtat gcaaagcatg catctcaatt agtcagcaac catagtcccg
     1261 cccctaactc cgcccatccc gcccctaact ccgcccagtt ccgcccattc tccgccccat
     1321 ggctgactaa ttttttttat ttatgcagag gccgaggccg cctctgcctc tgagctattc
     1381 cagaagtagt gaggaggctt ttttggaggc ctaggctttt gcaaaaagct cccgggagct
     1441 tgtatatcca ttttcggatc tgatcagcac gtgttgacaa ttaatcatcg gcatagtata
     1501 tcggcatagt ataatacgac aaggtgagga actaaaccat ggccaagttg accagtgccg
     1561 ttccggtgct caccgcgcgc gacgtcgccg gagcggtcga gttctggacc gaccggctcg
     1621 ggttctcccg ggacttcgtg gaggacgact tcgccggtgt ggtccgggac gacgtgaccc
     1681 tgttcatcag cgcggtccag gaccaggtgg tgccggacaa caccctggcc tgggtgtggg
     1741 tgcgcggcct ggacgagctg tacgccgagt ggtcggaggt cgtgtccacg aacttccggg
     1801 acgcctccgg gccggccatg accgagatcg gcgagcagcc gtgggggcgg gagttcgccc
     1861 tgcgcgaccc ggccggcaac tgcgtgcact tcgtggccga ggagcaggac tgacacgtgc
     1921 tacgagattt cgattccacc gccgccttct atgaaaggtt gggcttcgga atcgttttcc
     1981 gggacgccgg ctggatgatc ctccagcgcg gggatctcat gctggagttc ttcgcccacc
     2041 ccaacttgtt tattgcagct tataatggtt acaaataaag caatagcatc acaaatttca
     2101 caaataaagc atttttttca ctgcattcta gttgtggttt gtccaaactc atcaatgtat
     2161 cttatcatgt ctgtataccg tcgacctcta gctagagctt ggcgtaatca tggtcatagc
     2221 tgtttcctgt gtgaaattgt tatccgctca caattccaca caacatacga gccggaagca
     2281 taaagtgtaa agcctggggt gcctaatgag tgagctaact cacattaatt gcgttgcgct
     2341 cactgcccgc tttccagtcg ggaaacctgt cgtgccagct gcattaatga atcggccaac
     2401 gcgcggggag aggcggtttg cgtattgggc gctcttccgc ttcctcgctc actgactcgc
     2461 tgcgctcggt cgttcggctg cggcgagcgg tatcagctca ctcaaaggcg gtaatacggt
     2521 tatccacaga atcaggggat aacgcaggaa agaacatgtg agcaaaaggc cagcaaaagg
     2581 ccaggaaccg taaaaaggcc gcgttgctgg cgtttttcca taggctccgc ccccctgacg
     2641 agcatcacaa aaatcgacgc tcaagtcaga ggtggcgaaa cccgacagga ctataaagat
     2701 accaggcgtt tccccctgga agctccctcg tgcgctctcc tgttccgacc ctgccgctta
     2761 ccggatacct gtccgccttt ctcccttcgg gaagcgtggc gctttctcat agctcacgct
     2821 gtaggtatct cagttcggtg taggtcgttc gctccaagct gggctgtgtg cacgaacccc
     2881 ccgttcagcc cgaccgctgc gccttatccg gtaactatcg tcttgagtcc aacccggtaa
     2941 gacacgactt atcgccactg gcagcagcca ctggtaacag gattagcaga gcgaggtatg
     3001 taggcggtgc tacagagttc ttgaagtggt ggcctaacta cggctacact agaagaacag
     3061 tatttggtat ctgcgctctg ctgaagccag ttaccttcgg aaaaagagtt ggtagctctt
     3121 gatccggcaa acaaaccacc gctggtagcg gtggtttttt tgtttgcaag cagcagatta
     3181 cgcgcagaaa aaaaggatct caagaagatc ctttgatctt ttctacgggg tctgacgctc
     3241 agtggaacga aaactcacgt taagggattt tggtcatgag attatcaaaa aggatcttca
     3301 cctagatcct tttaaattaa aaatgaagtt ttaaatcaat ctaaagtata tatgagtaaa
     3361 cttggtctga cagttaccaa tgcttaatca gtgaggcacc tatctcagcg atctgtctat
     3421 ttcgttcatc catagttgcc tgactccccg tcgtgtagat aactacgata cgggagggct
     3481 taccatctgg ccccagtgct gcaatgatac cgcgagaccc acgctcaccg gctccagatt
     3541 tatcagcaat aaaccagcca gccggaaggg ccgagcgcag aagtggtcct gcaactttat
     3601 ccgcctccat ccagtctatt aattgttgcc gggaagctag agtaagtagt tcgccagtta
     3661 atagtttgcg caacgttgtt gccattgcta caggcatcgt ggtgtcacgc tcgtcgtttg
     3721 gtatggcttc attcagctcc ggttcccaac gatcaaggcg agttacatga tcccccatgt
     3781 tgtgcaaaaa agcggttagc tccttcggtc ctccgatcgt tgtcagaagt aagttggccg
     3841 cagtgttatc actcatggtt atggcagcac tgcataattc tcttactgtc atgccatccg
     3901 taagatgctt ttctgtgact ggtgagtact caaccaagtc attctgagaa tagtgtatgc
     3961 ggcgaccgag ttgctcttgc ccggcgtcaa tacgggataa taccgcgcca catagcagaa
     4021 ctttaaaagt gctcatcatt ggaaaacgtt cttcggggcg aaaactctca aggatcttac
     4081 cgctgttgag atccagttcg atgtaaccca ctcgtgcacc caactgatct tcagcatctt
     4141 ttactttcac cagcgtttct gggtgagcaa aaacaggaag gcaaaatgcc gcaaaaaagg
     4201 gaataagggc gacacggaaa tgttgaatac tcatactctt cctttttcaa tattattgaa
     4261 gcatttatca gggttattgt ctcatgagcg gatacatatt tgaatgtatt tagaaaaata
     4321 aacaaatagg ggttccgcgc acatttcccc gaaaagtgcc acctgacgtc gacggatcgg
     4381 gagatctccc gatcccctat ggtgcactct cagtacaatc tgctctgatg ccgcatagtt
     4441 aagccagtat ctgctccctg cttgtgtgtt ggaggtcgct gagtagtgcg cgagcaaaat
     4501 ttaagctaca acaaggcaag gcttgaccga caattgcatg aagaatctgc ttagggttag
     4561 gcgttttgcg ctgcttcgcg atgtacgggc cagatatacg cgttgacatt gattattgac
     4621 tagttattaa tagtaatcaa ttacggggtc attagttcat agcccatata tggagttccg
     4681 cgttacataa cttacggtaa atggcccgcc tggctgaccg cccaacgacc cccgcccatt
     4741 gacgtcaata atgacgtatg ttcccatagt aacgccaata gggactttcc attgacgtca
     4801 atgggtggag tatttacggt aaactgccca cttggcagta catcaagtgt atcatatgcc
     4861 aagtacgccc cctattgacg tcaatgacgg taaatggccc gcctggcatt atgcccagta
     4921 catgacctta tgggactttc ctacttggca gtacatctac gtattagtca tcgctattac
     4981 catggtgatg cggttttggc agtacatcaa tgggcgtgga tagcggtttg actcacgggg
     5041 atttccaagt ctccacccca ttgacgtcaa tgggagtttg ttttggcacc aaaatcaacg
     5101 ggactttcca aaatgtcgta acaactccgc cccattgacg caaatgggcg gtaggcgtgt
     5161 acggtgggag gtctatataa gcagcgcgtt ttgcctgtac tgggtctctc tggttagacc
     5221 agatctgagc ctgggagctc tctggctaac tagggaaccc actgcttaag cctcaataaa
     5281 gcttgccttg agtgcttcaa gtagtgtgtg cccgtctgtt gtgtgactct ggtaactaga
     5341 gatccctcag acccttttag tcagtgtgga aaatctctag cagtggcgcc cgaacaggga
     5401 cttgaaagcg aaagggaaac cagaggagct ctctcgacgc aggactcggc ttgctgaagc
     5461 gcgcacggca agaggcgagg ggcggcgact ggtgagtacg ccaaaaattt tgactagcgg
     5521 aggctagaag gagagagatg ggtgcgagag cgtcagtatt aagcggggga gaattagatc
     5581 gcgatgggaa aaaattcggt taaggccagg gggaaagaaa aaatataaat taaaacatat
     5641 agtatgggca agcagggagc tagaacgatt cgcagttaat cctggcctgt tagaaacatc
     5701 agaaggctgt agacaaatac tgggacagct acaaccatcc cttcagacag gatcagaaga
     5761 acttagatca ttatataata cagtagcaac cctctattgt gtgcatcaaa ggatagagat
     5821 aaaagacacc aaggaagctt tagacaagat agaggaagag caaaacaaaa gtaagaccac
     5881 cgcacagcaa gcggccgctg atcttcagac ctggaggagg agatatgagg gacaattgga
     5941 gaagtgaatt atataaatat aaagtagtaa aaattgaacc attaggagta gcacccacca
     6001 aggcaaagag aagagtggtg cagagagaaa aaagagcagt gggaatagga gctttgttcc
     6061 ttgggttctt gggagcagca ggaagcacta tgggcgcagc gtcaatgacg ctgacggtac
     6121 aggccagaca attattgtct ggtatagtgc agcagcagaa caatttgctg agggctattg
     6181 aggcgcaaca gcatctgttg caactcacag tctggggcat caagcagctc caggcaagaa
     6241 tcctggctgt ggaaagatac ctaaaggatc aacagctcct ggggatttgg ggttgctctg
     6301 gaaaactcat ttgcaccact gctgtgcctt ggaatgctag ttggagtaat aaatctctgg
     6361 aacagatttg gaatcacacg acctggatgg agtgggacag agaaattaac aattacacaa
     6421 gcttaataca ctccttaatt gaagaatcgc aaaaccagca agaaaagaat gaacaagaat
     6481 tattggaatt agataaatgg gcaagtttgt ggaattggtt taacataaca aattggctgt
     6541 ggtatataaa attattcata atgatagtag gaggcttggt aggtttaaga atagtttttg
     6601 ctgtactttc tatagtgaat agagttaggc agggatattc accattatcg tttcagaccc
     6661 acctcccaac cccgagggga cccgacaggc ccgaaggaat agaagaagaa ggtggagaga
     6721 gagacagaga cagatccatt cgattagtga acggatcggc actgcgtgcg ccaattctgc
     6781 agacaaatgg cagtattcat ccacaatttt aaaagaaaag gggggattgg ggggtacagt
     6841 gcaggggaaa gaatagtaga cataatagca acagacatac aaactaaaga attacaaaaa
     6901 caaattacaa aaattcaaaa ttttcgggtt tattacaggg acagcagaga tccagtttgg
     6961 ttaattaatc gataagcttt gcaaagatgg ataaagtttt aaacagagag gaatctttgc
     7021 agctaatgga ccttctaggt cttgaaagga gtgcctcgtg aggctccggt gcccgtcagt
     7081 gggcagagcg cacatcgccc acagtccccg agaagttggg gggaggggtc ggcaattgaa
     7141 ccggtgccta gagaaggtgg cgcggggtaa actgggaaag tgatgtcgtg tactggctcc
     7201 gcctttttcc cgagggtggg ggagaaccgt atataagtgc agtagtcgcc gtgaacgttc
     7261 tttttcgcaa cgggtttgcc gccagaacac aggtaagtgc cgtgtgtggt tcccgcgggc
     7321 ctggcctctt tacgggttat ggcccttgcg tgccttgaat tacttccacc tggctgcagt
     7381 acgtgattct tgatcccgag cttcgggttg gaagtgggtg ggagagttcg aggccttgcg
     7441 cttaaggagc cccttcgcct cgtgcttgag ttgaggcctg gcctgggcgc tggggccgcc
     7501 gcgtgcgaat ctggtggcac cttcgcgcct gtctcgctgc tttcgataag tctctagcca
     7561 tttaaaattt ttgatgacct gctgcgacgc tttttttctg gcaagatagt cttgtaaatg
     7621 cgggccaaga tctgcacact ggtatttcgg tttttggggc cgcgggcggc gacggggccc
     7681 gtgcgtccca gcgcacatgt tcggcgaggc ggggcctgcg agcgcggcca ccgagaatcg
     7741 gacgggggta gtctcaagct ggccggcctg ctctggtgcc tggcctcgcg ccgccgtgta
     7801 tcgccccgcc ctgggcggca aggctggccc ggtcggcacc agttgcgtga gcggaaagat
     7861 ggccgcttcc cggccctgct gcagggagct caaaatggag gacgcggcgc tcgggagagc
     7921 gggcgggtga gtcacccaca caaaggaaaa gggcctttcc gtcctcagcc gtcgcttcat
     7981 gtgactccac ggagtaccgg gcgccgtcca ggcacctcga ttagttctcg agcttttgga
     8041 gtacgtcgtc tttaggttgg ggggaggggt tttatgcgat ggagtttccc cacactgagt
     8101 gggtggagac tgaagttagg ccagcttggc acttgatgta attctccttg gaatttgccc
     8161 tttttgagtt tggatcttgg ttcattctca agcctcagac agtggttcaa agtttttttc
     8221 ttccatttca ggtgtcgtga ggaattagct tggtactaat acgactcact atagggagac
     8281 ccaagctggc taggtaagct tgatatcgaa ttcctgcagc ccgggggatc catggtggtt
     8341 tgtctggtca accaccgcgg tctcagtggt gtacggtaca aaccaggttc tggtaaaaag
     8401 cctgaactca ccgcgacgtc tgtcgagaag tttctgatcg aaaagttcga cagcgtgtcc
     8461 gacctgatgc agctctcgga gggcgaagaa tctcgtgctt tcagcttcga tgtaggaggg
     8521 cgtggatatg tcctgcgggt aaatagctgc gccgatggtt tctacaaaga tcgttatgtt
     8581 tatcggcact ttgcatcggc cgcgctcccg attccggaag tgcttgacat tggggaattt
     8641 agcgagagcc tgacctattg catctcccgc cgtgcacagg gtgtcacgtt gcaagacctg
     8701 cctgaaaccg aactgcccgc tgttctgcaa ccggtcgcgg aggccatgga tgcgatcgct
     8761 gcggccgatc ttagccagac gagcgggttc ggcccattcg gaccgcaagg aatcggtcaa
     8821 tacactacat ggcgtgattt catatgcgcg attgctgatc cccatgtgta tcactggcaa
     8881 actgtgatgg acgacaccgt cagtgcgtcc gtcgcgcagg ctctcgatga gctgatgctt
     8941 tgggccgagg actgccccga agtccggcac ctcgtgcacg cggatttcgg ctccaacaat
     9001 gtcctgacgg acaatggccg cataacagcg gtcattgact ggagcgaggc gatgttcggg
     9061 gattcccaat acgaggtcgc caacatcttc ttctggaggc cgtggttggc ttgtatggag
     9121 cagcagacgc gctacttcga gcggaggcat ccggagcttg caggatcgcc gcggctccgg
     9181 gcgtatatgc tccgcattgg tcttgaccaa ctctatcaga gcttggttga cggcaatttc
     9241 gatgatgcag cttgggcgca gggtcgatgc gacgcaatcg tccgatccgg agccgggact
     9301 gtcgggcgta cacaaatcgc ccgcagaagc gcggccgtct ggaccgatgg ctgtgtagaa
     9361 gtactcgccg atagtggaaa ccgacgcccc agcactcgtc cgagggcaaa ggaaggtacc
     9421 taataagg
//
LOCUS       SP505                   8883 bp    DNA     circular UNA 01-MAR-2024
DEFINITION  landing pad targeting vector with antisense contruct.
ACCESSION   SP505
KEYWORDS    .
SOURCE      
  ORGANISM  .
FEATURES             Location/Qualifiers
     protein_bind    1..4
                     /ApEinfo_revcolor="#b1ff67"
                     /ApEinfo_fwdcolor="#b1ff67"
                     /label="BsmBI"
     misc_feature    1..25
                     /ApEinfo_revcolor="#ffef86"
                     /ApEinfo_fwdcolor="#ffef86"
                     /label="ConE scar"
     ligation        1..4
                     /label="Ligation"
     misc_feature    55..334
                     /ApEinfo_revcolor="#ff9ccd"
                     /ApEinfo_fwdcolor="#ff9ccd"
                     /label="HS4"
     misc_feature    338..617
                     /ApEinfo_revcolor="#f58a5e"
                     /ApEinfo_fwdcolor="#f58a5e"
                     /label="HS4"
     misc_feature    637..682
                     /ApEinfo_revcolor="#75c6a9"
                     /ApEinfo_fwdcolor="#75c6a9"
                     /label="attB (BxBI)"
     misc_feature    687..1385
                     /ApEinfo_revcolor="#85dae9"
                     /ApEinfo_fwdcolor="#85dae9"
                     /label="TagBFP"
     sig_peptide     1386..1415
                     /ApEinfo_revcolor="#ff0f00"
                     /ApEinfo_fwdcolor="#ff0f00"
                     /label="NLS_(zhang)"
     misc_signal     1428..1490
                     /ApEinfo_revcolor="#0080ff"
                     /ApEinfo_fwdcolor="#0080ff"
                     /label="T2A"
     CDS             1500..1893
                     /ApEinfo_revcolor="#f58a5e"
                     /ApEinfo_fwdcolor="#f58a5e"
                     /label="Blast"
     terminator      complement(2148..2174)
                     /ApEinfo_revcolor="#b1ff67"
                     /ApEinfo_fwdcolor="#b1ff67"
                     /label="KanR Terminator"
     CDS             complement(2175..2990)
                     /ApEinfo_revcolor="#008000"
                     /ApEinfo_fwdcolor="#008000"
                     /label="KanR"
     promoter        complement(2991..3138)
                     /ApEinfo_revcolor="#b1ff67"
                     /ApEinfo_fwdcolor="#b1ff67"
                     /label="KanR Promoter"
     rep_origin      complement(3139..3902)
                     /ApEinfo_revcolor="#7f7f7f"
                     /ApEinfo_fwdcolor="#7f7f7f"
                     /label="ColE1"
     misc_feature    3915..3948
                     /ApEinfo_revcolor="#84b0dc"
                     /ApEinfo_fwdcolor="#84b0dc"
                     /label="LoxP"
     ligation        3968..3971
                     /label="Ligation"
     misc_feature    <3968..3977
                     /Original_Bases
                     /label
                     /note="Geneious type: Editing History Insertion"
     modified_base   complement(3978..4107)
                     /created_by="User"
                     /Transferred_From="MTK0_017_Step1.2_March2019,
                     MTK0_017_Step1.3_March2019"
                     /Transferred_Similarity="100.00%"
                     /label="SV40 pA; SV40pA"
     primer_bind     3978..4002
                     /created_by="User"
                     /Extension="TCTAGCCGTCTCGTGCTGTGCGCAT"
                     /Transferred_From="VM204"
                     /Transferred_Similarity="100.00%"
                     /label="VM204"
     primer_bind     3978..4002
                     /created_by="User"
                     /Extension="TCTAGCCGTCTCCCTGAATTTAAAT"
                     /Transferred_From="VM189"
                     /Transferred_Similarity="100.00%"
                     /label="VM189"
     gibson_ho       complement(4062..4091)
                     /X-Transferred_From="Target_locus_with_integration;
                     pUC19_Chr1_Ho_LP_Hygro"
                     /X-Transferred_Similarity="100.00%"
                     /Transferred_From="pUC19_Chr1_Ho_LP_Hygro_NR2"
                     /Transferred_Similarity="100.00%"
                     /label="RH_Gibson_Ho"
     primer          4062..4082
                     /X-Transferred_From="Target_locus_with_integration;
                     pUC19_Chr1_Ho_LP_Hygro"
                     /X-Transferred_Similarity="100.00%"
                     /Transferred_From="pUC19_Chr1_Ho_LP_Hygro_NR2"
                     /Transferred_Similarity="100.00%"
                     /label="Chr1_RH_for"
     primer_bind     complement(4084..4107)
                     /created_by="User"
                     /Extension="TCTAGCCGTCTCCCTCGGGGAAATG"
                     /Transferred_From="VM190"
                     /Transferred_Similarity="100.00%"
                     /label="VM190"
     primer_bind     complement(4084..4107)
                     /created_by="User"
                     /Extension="TCTAGCCGTCTCGGTCCGTCGACG"
                     /Transferred_From="VM203_2"
                     /Transferred_Similarity="100.00%"
                     /label="VM203_2"
     ligation        4108..4111
                     /label="Ligation"
     misc_feature    <4108..4119
                     /Original_Bases
                     /label
                     /note="Geneious type: Editing History Insertion"
     promoter        4120..5291
                     /created_by="User"
                     /X-Transferred_From="MTK0_017_Step1.1;
                     MTK0_017_Step1.1_AbsI; MTK0_017_Step1.2;
                     MTK0_017_Step1.2_AbsI; MTK0_017_Step1.3;
                     MTK0_017_Step1.3_AbsI"
                     /X-Transferred_Similarity="100.00%"
                     /Transferred_From="MTK0_017_Step1.1_March2019,
                     MTK0_017_Step1.2_March2019, MTK0_017_Step1.3_March2019"
                     /Transferred_Similarity="100.00%"
                     /label="EF1a"
     misc_feature    complement(<4120..>4121)
                     /created_by="User"
                     /modified_by="User"
                     /X-Transferred_From="BsmBI Digestion of PCR_TetO"
                     /X-Transferred_Similarity="100.00%"
                     /Transferred_From="MTK0_017_Step1.2_March2019,
                     MTK0_017_Step1.3_March2019"
                     /Transferred_Similarity="100.00%"
                     /label="5'overhang"
     primer_bind     4120..4138
                     /created_by="User"
                     /Extension="TCTAGCCGTCTCCGATTAATTAA"
                     /Transferred_From="VM198"
                     /Transferred_Similarity="100.00%"
                     /label="VM198"
     primer_bind     complement(5274..5291)
                     /created_by="User"
                     /Extension="TCTAGCCGTCTCCCCACGTGCCTGCAGG"
                     /Transferred_From="VM197_2"
                     /Transferred_Similarity="100.00%"
                     /label="VM197_2"
     misc_feature    5292..>5301
                     /Original_Bases
                     /label
                     /note="Geneious type: Editing History Insertion"
     ligation        5298..5301
                     /label="Ligation"
     misc_feature    <5298..5306
                     /Original_Bases
                     /label
                     /note="Geneious type: Editing History Insertion"
     misc_difference 5301..5306
                     /created_by="User"
                     /label="Kozak"
     ORF             5307..5630
                     /created_by="User"
                     /label="FKBP Destabilization Domain"
     misc_feature    5339
                     /Original_Bases="A"
                     /label="A"
                     /note="Geneious type: Editing History Replacement"
     misc_feature    5646..6359
                     /ApEinfo_revcolor="#b1ff67"
                     /ApEinfo_fwdcolor="#b1ff67"
                     /modified_by="User"
                     /Transferred_From="PCR LL084/LL085 rev ligated into SP406
                     + SbfI, PCR LL088/LL089 ligated into Sp406 + HpaI, PCR
                     LL088/LL089 rev ligated into Sp406 + HpaI,
                     S/AS_[iP_cP]_(tdTomato_FKBP)_[FKBP_GFP]_(cP_iP),
                     S/AS_[iP_cP_FKBP_GFP]_(cP_iP)_III,
                     S/AS_[iP_cP_FKBP_GFP]_(cP_iP)_III Copy, SP406 + BspEI,
                     SP406 + SbfI, Sp406 + HpaI"
                     /Transferred_Similarity="100.00%"
                     /label="msfgfp (monomeric super folder gfp)"
     misc_feature    6360..>6375
                     /Original_Bases
                     /label
                     /note="Geneious type: Editing History Insertion"
     ligation        6372..6375
                     /label="Ligation"
     misc_feature    <6372..6377
                     /Original_Bases
                     /label
                     /note="Geneious type: Editing History Insertion"
     ligation        6380..6383
                     /label="Ligation"
     modified_base   6386..6515
                     /created_by="User"
                     /Transferred_From="MTK0_017_Step1.2_March2019,
                     MTK0_017_Step1.3_March2019"
                     /Transferred_Similarity="100.00%"
                     /label="SV40 pA; SV40pA"
     primer_bind     6386..6409
                     /created_by="User"
                     /Extension="TCTAGCCGTCTCCCTCGGGGAAATG"
                     /Transferred_From="VM190"
                     /Transferred_Similarity="100.00%"
                     /label="VM190"
     primer_bind     6386..6409
                     /created_by="User"
                     /Extension="TCTAGCCGTCTCGGTCCGTCGACG"
                     /Transferred_From="VM203_2"
                     /Transferred_Similarity="100.00%"
                     /label="VM203_2"
     gibson_ho       6402..6431
                     /X-Transferred_From="Target_locus_with_integration;
                     pUC19_Chr1_Ho_LP_Hygro"
                     /X-Transferred_Similarity="100.00%"
                     /Transferred_From="pUC19_Chr1_Ho_LP_Hygro_NR2"
                     /Transferred_Similarity="100.00%"
                     /label="RH_Gibson_Ho"
     primer          complement(6411..6431)
                     /X-Transferred_From="Target_locus_with_integration;
                     pUC19_Chr1_Ho_LP_Hygro"
                     /X-Transferred_Similarity="100.00%"
                     /Transferred_From="pUC19_Chr1_Ho_LP_Hygro_NR2"
                     /Transferred_Similarity="100.00%"
                     /label="Chr1_RH_for"
     primer_bind     complement(6491..6515)
                     /created_by="User"
                     /Extension="TCTAGCCGTCTCGTGCTGTGCGCAT"
                     /Transferred_From="VM204"
                     /Transferred_Similarity="100.00%"
                     /label="VM204"
     primer_bind     complement(6491..6515)
                     /created_by="User"
                     /Extension="TCTAGCCGTCTCCCTGAATTTAAAT"
                     /Transferred_From="VM189"
                     /Transferred_Similarity="100.00%"
                     /label="VM189"
     misc_feature    6516..>6525
                     /Original_Bases
                     /label
                     /note="Geneious type: Editing History Insertion"
     ligation        6522..6525
                     /label="Ligation"
     misc_feature    <6522..6525
                     /Original_Bases
                     /label
                     /note="Geneious type: Editing History Insertion"
     primer_bind     6526..6545
                     /created_by="primer3"
                     /%GC="55.0"
                     /Tm="60.0"
                     /Hairpin_Tm="42.8"
                     /Self_Dimer_Tm="25.9"
                     /Sequence="GGCCCATGGTGAATTCTCCA"
                     /annotation_group="566961747316310047571a13-3cdc-4178-a0f3
                     -4c909b6e208dpTRETightBI-RY-0"
                     /label="4,219 F"
     promoter        complement(6549..6615)
                     /Imported_from="<a
                     href=""http://wishart.biology.ualberta.ca/PlasMapper"">Pla
                     sMapper</a>"
                     /Transferred_From="CMV prom"
                     /Transferred_Similarity="75.61%"
                     /label="CMV prom"
     primer_bind     6599..6617
                     /created_by="primer3"
                     /%GC="57.9"
                     /Tm="59.5"
                     /Hairpin_Tm="None"
                     /Self_Dimer_Tm="None"
                     /Pair_Dimer_Tm="None"
                     /Sequence="CACGCCACCTCGACATACT"
                     /Extension="GGTACC"
                     /Product_Size=339
                     /annotation_group="147515183921826600012f2e10b-ed68-49b3-a
                     c78-487186e46d11 pTRETightBI-RY-0"
                     /label="4,292 F"
     primer_bind     6608..6629
                     /created_by="primer3"
                     /%GC="45.5"
                     /Tm="57.1"
                     /Hairpin_Tm="46.8"
                     /Self_Dimer_Tm="4.4"
                     /Pair_Dimer_Tm="0.2"
                     /Sequence="TCGACATACTCGAGTTTACTCC"
                     /Extension="GGTACC"
                     /Product_Size=330
                     /annotation_group="1475151803724615000e9f172b2-23a5-4c69-a
                     8d6-bb1aa1742772 pTRETightBI-RY-0"
                     /label="4,301 F"
     promoter        6617..6868
                     /created_by="User"
                     /label="TRE promoter"
     misc_feature    6627..6645
                     /created_by="User"
                     /label="tetO"
                     /note="Geneious type: regulatory sequence"
     misc_feature    6663..6681
                     /created_by="User"
                     /label="tetO"
                     /note="Geneious type: regulatory sequence"
     misc_feature    6698..6716
                     /created_by="User"
                     /label="tetO"
                     /note="Geneious type: regulatory sequence"
     misc_feature    6734..6752
                     /created_by="User"
                     /label="tetO"
                     /note="Geneious type: regulatory sequence"
     misc_feature    6770..6788
                     /created_by="User"
                     /label="tetO"
                     /note="Geneious type: regulatory sequence"
     misc_feature    6805..6823
                     /created_by="User"
                     /label="tetO"
                     /note="Geneious type: regulatory sequence"
     misc_feature    6841..6859
                     /created_by="User"
                     /label="tetO"
                     /note="Geneious type: regulatory sequence"
     promoter        6869..6937
                     /Imported_from="<a
                     href=""http://wishart.biology.ualberta.ca/PlasMapper"">Pla
                     sMapper</a>"
                     /Transferred_From="CMV prom"
                     /Transferred_Similarity="78.05%"
                     /label="CMV prom"
     misc_feature    complement(6918..6937)
                     /created_by="primer3"
                     /%GC="60.0"
                     /Tm="61.9"
                     /Hairpin_Tm="46.2"
                     /Self_Dimer_Tm="3.0"
                     /Pair_Dimer_Tm="0.2"
                     /Sequence="TCCAGGCGATCTGACGGTTC"
                     /Extension="AAGCTT"
                     /Product_Size=330
                     /annotation_group="1475151803722328000ca24aad0-57fe-4632-a
                     5e7-98aea8da5bde pTRETightBI-RY-0"
                     /label="322 R"
                     /note="Geneious type: primer_bind_reverse"
     misc_feature    complement(6932..6951)
                     /created_by="primer3"
                     /%GC="60.0"
                     /Tm="60.2"
                     /Hairpin_Tm="43.0"
                     /Self_Dimer_Tm="36.6"
                     /Sequence="CCGAGCTCGAAATCTCCAGG"
                     /annotation_group="56696560864762006e0c11cb-8516-4693-9234
                     -d59218bb46c0pTRETightBI-RY-0"
                     /label="336 R"
                     /note="Geneious type: primer_bind_reverse"
     ligation        6952..6955
                     /label="Ligation"
     misc_feature    <6952..6960
                     /Original_Bases
                     /label
                     /note="Geneious type: Editing History Insertion"
     sig_peptide     6961..7284
                     /created_by="User"
                     /X-Transferred_From="Digestion of
                     S/AS_[iP_cP_FKBP_GFP]_(cP_iP)_III; Digestion of
                     S/AS_[iP_cP_FKBP_GFP]_(cP_iP)_III 2;
                     S/AS_[iP_cP_FKBP_GFP]_(cP_iP)_III; pBMN FKBP(DD)-YFP"
                     /X-Transferred_Similarity="100.00%"
                     /Transferred_From="PCR LL088/LL089 rev ligated into Sp406
                     + HpaI"
                     /Transferred_Similarity="100.00%"
                     /label="FKBP Destabilization Domain (with L106P mutation)"
     misc_feature    6993
                     /Original_Bases="A"
                     /label="A"
                     /note="Geneious type: Editing History Replacement"
     cds             7297..8724
                     /codon_start=1
                     /product="tandem dimeric (pseudo-monomeric) derivative of
                     DsRed (Shaner et al., 2004)"
                     /note="mammalian codon-optimized"
                     /X-Transferred_Translation="MVSKGEEVIKEFMRFKVRMEGSMNGHEFEI
                     EGEGEGRPYEGTQTAKLKVTKGGPLPFAWDILSPQFMYGSKAYVKHPADIPDYKKLSF
                     PEGFKWERVMNFEDGGLVTVTQDSSLQDGTLIYKVKMRGTNFPPDGPVMQKKTMGWEA
                     STERLYPRDGVLKGEIHQALKLKDGGHYLVEFKTIYMAKKPVQLPGYYYVDTKLDITS
                     HNEDYTIVEQYERSEGRHHLFLGHGTGSTGSGSSGTASSEDNNMAVIKEFMRFKVRME
                     GSMNGHEFEIEGEGEGRPYEGTQTAKLKVTKGGPLPFAWDILSPQFMYGSKAYVKHPA
                     DIPDYKKLSFPEGFKWERVMNFEDGGLVTVTQDSSLQDGTLIYKVKMRGTNFPPDGPV
                     MQKKTMGWEASTERLYPRDGVLKGEIHQALKLKDGGHYLVEFKTIYMAKKPVQLPGYY
                     YVDTKLDITSHNEDYTIVEQYERSEGRHHLFLYGMDELYK"
                     /X-Transferred_From="MTK0_017_Step6.3"
                     /X-Transferred_Similarity="100.00%"
                     /Transferred_From="PCR LL088/LL089 rev ligated into Sp406
                     + HpaI"
                     /Transferred_Similarity="100.00%"
                     /label="tdTomato"
     misc_feature    8731..>8736
                     /Original_Bases
                     /label
                     /note="Geneious type: Editing History Insertion"
     misc_feature    <8733..8746
                     /Original_Bases="GGGAAAT"
                     /label="GGGAAAT"
                     /note="Geneious type: Editing History Replacement"
     ligation        8733..8736
                     /label="Ligation"
     modified_base   8748..8877
                     /created_by="User"
                     /Transferred_From="MTK0_017_Step1.2_March2019,
                     MTK0_017_Step1.3_March2019"
                     /Transferred_Similarity="100.00%"
                     /label="SV40 pA; SV40pA"
     ligation        <8748..8753
                     /label="Ligation"
     primer_bind     8748..8771
                     /created_by="User"
                     /Extension="TCTAGCCGTCTCCCTCGGGGAAATG"
                     /Transferred_From="VM190"
                     /Transferred_Similarity="100.00%"
                     /label="VM190"
     primer_bind     8748..8771
                     /created_by="User"
                     /Extension="TCTAGCCGTCTCGGTCCGTCGACG"
                     /Transferred_From="VM203_2"
                     /Transferred_Similarity="100.00%"
                     /label="VM203_2"
     gibson_ho       8764..8793
                     /X-Transferred_From="Target_locus_with_integration;
                     pUC19_Chr1_Ho_LP_Hygro"
                     /X-Transferred_Similarity="100.00%"
                     /Transferred_From="pUC19_Chr1_Ho_LP_Hygro_NR2"
                     /Transferred_Similarity="100.00%"
                     /label="RH_Gibson_Ho"
     primer          complement(8773..8793)
                     /X-Transferred_From="Target_locus_with_integration;
                     pUC19_Chr1_Ho_LP_Hygro"
                     /X-Transferred_Similarity="100.00%"
                     /Transferred_From="pUC19_Chr1_Ho_LP_Hygro_NR2"
                     /Transferred_Similarity="100.00%"
                     /label="Chr1_RH_for"
     primer_bind     complement(8853..8877)
                     /created_by="User"
                     /Extension="TCTAGCCGTCTCGTGCTGTGCGCAT"
                     /Transferred_From="VM204"
                     /Transferred_Similarity="100.00%"
                     /label="VM204"
     primer_bind     complement(8853..8877)
                     /created_by="User"
                     /Extension="TCTAGCCGTCTCCCTGAATTTAAAT"
                     /Transferred_From="VM189"
                     /Transferred_Similarity="100.00%"
                     /label="VM189"
     misc_feature    8878..>4
                     /Original_Bases
                     /label
                     /note="Geneious type: Editing History Insertion"
ORIGIN      
        1 agcagttaca gagatgttac gaaccactag tgcactgcag atcgaattcg agttggcgcg
       61 cctgtcattc taaatctctc tttcagccta aagctttttc cccgtatccc cccaggtgtc
      121 tgcaggctca aagagcagcg agaagcgttc agaggaaagc gatcccgtgc caccttcccc
      181 gtgcccgggc tgtccccgca cgctgccggc tcggggatgc ggggggagcg ccggaccgga
      241 gcggagcccc gggcggctcg ctgctgcccc ctagcggggg agggacgtaa ttacatccct
      301 gggggctttg ggagggggct gtccccgtga gctcccaggc gcgcctgtca ttctaaatct
      361 ctctttcagc ctaaagcttt ttccccgtat ccccccaggt gtctgcaggc tcaaagagca
      421 gcgagaagcg ttcagaggaa agcgatcccg tgccaccttc cccgtgcccg ggctgtcccc
      481 gcacgctgcc ggctcgggga tgcgggggga gcgccggacc ggagcggagc cccgggcggc
      541 tcgctgctgc cccctagcgg gggagggacg taattacatc cctgggggct ttgggggggg
      601 gctgtccccg tgagctcaat aaaagagccc actacaggcc ggcttgtcga cgacggcggt
      661 ctccgtcgtc aggatcatcc gggagtatga gcgagctgat taaggagaac atgcacatga
      721 agctgtacat ggagggcacc gtggacaacc atcacttcaa gtgcacatcc gagggcgaag
      781 gcaagcccta cgagggcacc cagaccatga gaatcaaggt ggtcgagggc ggccctctcc
      841 ccttcgcctt cgacatcctg gctactagct tcctctacgg cagcaagacc ttcatcaacc
      901 acacccaggg catccccgac ttcttcaagc agtccttccc tgagggcttc acatgggaga
      961 gagtcaccac atacgaagac gggggcgtgc tgaccgctac ccaggacacc agcctccagg
     1021 acggctgcct catctacaac gtcaagatca gaggggtgaa cttcacatcc aacggccctg
     1081 tgatgcagaa gaaaacactc ggctgggagg ccttcaccga aacgctgtac cccgctgacg
     1141 gcggcctgga aggcagaaac gacatggccc tgaagctcgt gggcgggagc catctgatcg
     1201 caaacatcaa gaccacatat agatccaaga aacccgctaa gaacctcaag atgcctggcg
     1261 tctactatgt ggactacaga ctggaaagaa tcaaggaggc caacaacgaa acctacgtcg
     1321 agcagcacga ggtggcagtg gccagatact gcgacctccc tagcaaactg gggcacaagc
     1381 ttaatcccaa gaagaagagg aaggtggagg acgcccgtac gagtactgga agcggagagg
     1441 gcagaggaag tctgctaaca tgcggtgacg tcgaggagaa tcctggacct ggatccatgg
     1501 ccaagccttt gtctcaagaa gaatccaccc tcattgaaag agcaacggct acaatcaaca
     1561 gcatccccat ctctgaagac tacagcgtcg ccagcgcagc tctctctagc gacggccgca
     1621 tcttcactgg tgtcaatgta tatcatttta ctgggggacc ttgtgcagaa ctcgtggtgc
     1681 tgggcactgc tgctgctgcg gcagctggca acctgacttg tatcgtcgcg atcggaaatg
     1741 agaacagggg catcttgagc ccctgcggac ggtgccgaca ggtgcttctc gatctgcatc
     1801 ctgggatcaa agccatagtg aaggacagtg atggacagcc gacggcagtt gggattcgtg
     1861 aattgctgcc ctctggttat gtgtgggagg gctaactcga gcgacgcctc gactgtgcct
     1921 tctagttgcc agccatctgt tgtttgcccc tcccccgtgc cttccttgac cctggaaggt
     1981 gccactccca ctgtcctttc ctaataaaat gaggaaattg catcgcattg tctgagtagg
     2041 tgtcattcta ttctgggggg tggggtgggg caggacagca agggggagga ttgggaagac
     2101 aatagcaggc atgctgggga tgcggtgggc tctatccgag cggccgcgtg ttacaaccaa
     2161 ttaaccaatt ctgattagaa aaactcatcg agcatcaaat gaaactgcaa tttattcata
     2221 tcaggattat caataccata tttttgaaaa agccgtttct gtaatgaagg agaaaactca
     2281 ccgaggcagt tccataggat ggcaagatcc tggtatcggt ctgcgattcc gactcgtcca
     2341 acatcaatac aacctattaa tttcccctcg tcaaaaataa ggttatcaag tgagaaatca
     2401 ccatgagtga cgactgaatc cggtgagaat ggcaaaagct tatgcatttc tttccagact
     2461 tgttcaacag gccagccatt acgctcgtca tcaaaatcac tcgcatcaac caaaccgtta
     2521 ttcattcgtg attgcgcctg agcgaggcga aatacgcgat cgctgttaaa aggacaatta
     2581 caaacaggaa tcgaatgcaa ccggcgcagg aacactgcca gcgcatcaac aatattttca
     2641 cctgaatcag gatattcttc taatacctgg aatgctgttt tcccggggat cgcagtggtg
     2701 agtaaccatg catcatcagg agtacggata aaatgcttga tggtcggaag aggcataaat
     2761 tccgtcagcc agtttagtct gaccatctca tctgtaacat cattggcaac gctacctttg
     2821 ccatgtttca gaaacaactc tggcgcatcg ggcttcccat acaatcgata gattgtcgca
     2881 cctgattgcc cgacattatc gcgagcccat ttatacccat ataaatcagc atccatgttg
     2941 gaatttaatc gcggcctgga gcaagacgtt tcccgttgaa tatggctcat aacacccctt
     3001 gtattactgt ttatgtaagc agacagtttt attgttcatg atgatatatt tttatcttgt
     3061 gcaatgtaac atcagagatt ttgagacaca acgtggcttt gttgaataaa tcgaactttt
     3121 gctgagttga aggatcagtc atgaccaaaa tcccttaacg tgagttttcg ttccactgag
     3181 cgtcagaccc cgtagaaaag atcaaaggat cttcttgaga tccttttttt ctgcgcgtaa
     3241 tctgctgctt gcaaacaaaa aaaccaccgc taccagcggt ggtttgtttg ccggatcaag
     3301 agctaccaac tctttttccg aaggtaactg gcttcagcag agcgcagata ccaaatactg
     3361 ttcttctagt gtagccgtag ttaggccacc acttcaagaa ctctgtagca ccgcctacat
     3421 acctcgctct gctaatcctg ttaccagtgg ctgctgccag tggcgataag tcgtgtctta
     3481 ccgggttgga ctcaagacga tagttaccgg ataaggcgca gcggtcgggc tgaacggggg
     3541 gttcgtgcac acagcccagc ttggagcgaa cgacctacac cgaactgaga tacctacagc
     3601 gtgagctatg agaaagcgcc acgcttcccg aagggagaaa ggcggacagg tatccggtaa
     3661 gcggcagggt cggaacagga gagcgcacga gggagcttcc agggggaaac gcctggtatc
     3721 tttatagtcc tgtcgggttt cgccacctct gacttgagcg tcgatttttg tgatgctcgt
     3781 caggggggcg gagcctatgg aaaaacgcca gcaacgcggc ctttttacgg ttcctggcct
     3841 tttgctggcc ttttgctcac atgttctttc ctgcgttatc ccctgattct gtggataacc
     3901 gtgcggccgc caatataact tcgtataatg tatgctatac gaagttatcc ctgaattcgc
     3961 atctagactg atctagagtt tattgcagct tataatggtt acaaataaag caatagcatc
     4021 acaaatttca caaataaagc atttttttca ctgcattcta gttgtggttt gtccaaactc
     4081 atcaatgtat cttatcatgt ctggatcaac gttaattaag tgcccgtcag tgggcagagc
     4141 gcacatcgcc cacagtcccc gagaagttgg ggggaggggt cggcaattga accggtgcct
     4201 agagaaggtg gcgcggggta aactgggaaa gtgatgtcgt gtactggctc cgcctttttc
     4261 ccgagggtgg gggagaaccg tatataagtg cagtagtcgc cgtgaacgtt ctttttcgca
     4321 acgggtttgc cgccagaaca caggtaagtg ccgtgtgtgg ttcccgcggg cctggcctct
     4381 ttacgggtta tggcccttgc gtgccttgaa ttacttccac ctggctgcag tacgtgattc
     4441 ttgatcccga gcttcgggtt ggaagtgggt gggagagttc gaggccttgc gcttaaggag
     4501 ccccttcgcc tcgtgcttga gttgaggcct ggcctgggcg ctggggccgc cgcgtgcgaa
     4561 tctggtggca ccttcgcgcc tgtctcgctg ctttcgataa gtctctagcc atttaaaatt
     4621 tttgatgacc tgctgcgacg ctttttttct ggcaagatag tcttgtaaat gcgggccaag
     4681 atctgcacac tggtatttcg gtttttgggg ccgcgggcgg cgacggggcc cgtgcgtccc
     4741 agcgcacatg ttcggcgagg cggggcctgc gagcgcggcc accgagaatc ggacgggggt
     4801 agtctcaagc tggccggcct gctctggtgc ctggcctcgc gccgccgtgt atcgccccgc
     4861 cctgggcggc aaggctggcc cggtcggcac cagttgcgtg agcggaaaga tggccgcttc
     4921 ccggccctgc tgcagggagc tcaaaatgga ggacgcggcg ctcgggagag cgggcgggtg
     4981 agtcacccac acaaaggaaa agggcctttc cgtcctcagc cgtcgcttca tgtgactcca
     5041 cggagtaccg ggcgccgtcc aggcacctcg attagttctc gcgcttttgg agtacgtcgt
     5101 ctttaggttg gggggagggg ttttatgcga tggagtttcc ccacactgag tgggtggaga
     5161 ctgaagttag gccagcttgg cacttgatgt aattctcctt ggaatttgcc ctttttgagt
     5221 ttggatcttg gttcattctc aagcctcaga cagtggttca aagttttttt cttccatttc
     5281 aggtgtcgtg aggtacctat gccaccatgg gagtgcaggt ggaaaccatc tccccaggtg
     5341 acgggcgcac cttccccaag cgcggccaga cctgtgtggt gcactacacc gggatgcttg
     5401 aagatggaaa gaaagtcgat tcctcccggg acagaaacaa gccctttaag tttatgctag
     5461 gcaagcagga ggtgatccga ggctgggaag aaggggttgc ccagatgagt gtgggtcaga
     5521 gagccaaact gactatatct ccagattatg cctatggtgc cactgggcac ccaggcatca
     5581 tcccaccaca tgccactctc gtcttcgatg tggagcttct aaaaccggaa gctagcgcca
     5641 ccatggtgag caagggcgag gagctgttca ccggggtggt gcccatcctg gtcgagctgg
     5701 acggcgacgt aaacggccac aagttcagcg tgcgcggcga gggcgagggc gatgccacca
     5761 acggcaagct gaccctgaag ttcatctgca ccaccggcaa gctgcccgtg ccctggccca
     5821 ccctcgtgac caccctgacc tacggcgtgc agtgcttcag ccgctacccc gaccacatga
     5881 agcgccacga cttcttcaag tccgccatgc ccgaaggcta cgtccaggag cgcaccatca
     5941 gcttcaagga cgacggcacc tacaagaccc gcgccgaggt gaagttcgag ggcgacaccc
     6001 tggtgaaccg catcgagctg aagggcatcg acttcaagga ggacggcaac atcctggggc
     6061 acaagctgga gtacaacttc aacagccaca acgtctatat caccgccgac aagcagaaga
     6121 acggcatcaa ggccaacttc aagatccgcc acaacgtgga ggacggcagc gtgcagctcg
     6181 ccgaccacta ccagcagaac acccccatcg gcgacggccc cgtgctgctg cccgacaacc
     6241 actacctgag cacccagtcc aagctgagca aagaccccaa cgagaagcgc gatcacatgg
     6301 tcctgctgga gttcgtgacc gccgccggga tcactcacgg catggacgag ctgtacaagt
     6361 aataagatat cttcgaacgt cgacggatcc agacatgata agatacattg atgagtttgg
     6421 acaaaccaca actagaatgc agtgaaaaaa atgctttatt tgtgaaattt gtgatgctat
     6481 tgctttattt gtaaccatta taagctgcaa taaacactag tgtctggccc atggtgaatt
     6541 ctccaggcga tctgacggtt cactaaacga gctctgctta tataggcctc ccaccgtaca
     6601 cgccacctcg acatactcga gtttactccc tatcagtgat agagaacgta tgtcgagttt
     6661 actccctatc agtgatagag aacgatgtcg agtttactcc ctatcagtga tagagaacgt
     6721 atgtcgagtt tactccctat cagtgataga gaacgtatgt cgagtttact ccctatcagt
     6781 gatagagaac gtatgtcgag tttatcccta tcagtgatag agaacgtatg tcgagtttac
     6841 tccctatcag tgatagagaa cgtatgtcga ggtaggcgtg tacggtggga ggcctatata
     6901 agcagagctc gtttagtgaa ccgtcagatc gcctggagat ttcgagctcg gcttgccacc
     6961 atgggagtgc aggtggaaac catctcccca ggtgacgggc gcaccttccc caagcgcggc
     7021 cagacctgtg tggtgcacta caccgggatg cttgaagatg gaaagaaagt cgattcctcc
     7081 cgggacagaa acaagccctt taagtttatg ctaggcaagc aggaggtgat ccgaggctgg
     7141 gaagaagggg ttgcccagat gagtgtgggt cagagagcca aactgactat atctccagat
     7201 tatgcctatg gtgccactgg gcacccaggc atcatcccac cacatgccac tctcgtcttc
     7261 gatgtggagc ttctaaaacc ggaagctagc gccaccatgg tgagcaaggg cgaggaggtc
     7321 atcaaagagt tcatgcgctt caaggtgcgc atggagggct ccatgaacgg ccacgagttc
     7381 gagatcgagg gcgagggcga gggccgcccc tacgagggca cccagaccgc caagctgaag
     7441 gtgaccaagg gcggccccct gcccttcgcc tgggacatcc tgtcccccca gttcatgtac
     7501 ggctccaagg cgtacgtgaa gcaccccgcc gacatccccg attacaagaa gctgtccttc
     7561 cccgagggct tcaagtggga gcgcgtgatg aacttcgagg acggcggtct ggtgaccgtg
     7621 acccaggact cctccctgca ggacggcacg ctgatctaca aggtgaagat gcgcggcacc
     7681 aacttccccc ccgacggccc cgtaatgcag aagaagacca tgggctggga ggcctccacc
     7741 gagcgcctgt acccccgcga cggcgtgctg aagggcgaga tccaccaggc cctgaagctg
     7801 aaggacggcg gccactacct ggtggagttc aagaccatct acatggccaa gaagcccgtg
     7861 caactgcccg gctactacta cgtggacacc aagctggaca tcacctccca caacgaggac
     7921 tacaccatcg tggaacagta cgagcgctcc gagggccgcc accacctgtt cctggggcat
     7981 ggcaccggca gcaccggcag cggcagctcc ggcaccgcct cctccgagga caacaacatg
     8041 gccgtcatca aagagttcat gcgcttcaag gtgcgcatgg agggctccat gaacggccac
     8101 gagttcgaga tcgagggcga gggcgagggc cgcccctacg agggcaccca gaccgccaag
     8161 ctgaaggtga ccaagggcgg ccccctgccc ttcgcctggg acatcctgtc cccccagttc
     8221 atgtacggct ccaaggcgta cgtgaagcac cccgccgaca tccccgatta caagaagctg
     8281 tccttccccg agggcttcaa gtgggagcgc gtgatgaact tcgaggacgg cggtctggtg
     8341 accgtgaccc aggactcctc cctgcaggac ggcacgctga tctacaaggt gaagatgcgc
     8401 ggcaccaact tcccccccga cggccccgta atgcagaaga agaccatggg ctgggaggcc
     8461 tccaccgagc gcctgtaccc ccgcgacggc gtgctgaagg gcgagatcca ccaggccctg
     8521 aagctgaagg acggcggcca ctacctggtg gagttcaaga ccatctacat ggccaagaag
     8581 cccgtgcaac tgcccggcta ctactacgtg gacaccaagc tggacatcac ctcccacaac
     8641 gaggactaca ccatcgtgga acagtacgag cgctccgagg gccgccacca cctgttcctg
     8701 tacggcatgg acgagctgta caagtaataa ttctccggac gtcgacggat ccagacatga
     8761 taagatacat tgatgagttt ggacaaacca caactagaat gcagtgaaaa aaatgcttta
     8821 tttgtgaaat ttgtgatgct attgctttat ttgtaaccat tataagctgc aataaacact
     8881 agt
//
